>Addgene plasmid #171686 | pBHM2329 | addgene full sequence | sequence record 340161 | Addgene NGS Result
GCTGTTTCCTGTGTGAAATTGTTATCCGCTCACAATTCCACACAACATACGAGCCGGAAGCATAAAGTGT
AAAGCCTGGGGTGCCTAATGAGTGAGCTAACTCACATTAATTGCGTTGCGCTCACTGCCCGCTTTCCAGT
CGGGAAACCTGTCGTGCCAGCTGCATTAATGAATCGGCCAACGCGCGGGGAGAGGCGGTTTGCGTATTGG
GCGCTCTTCCGCTTCCTCGCTCACTGACTCGCTGCGCTCGGTCGTTCGGCTGCGGCGAGCGGTATCAGCT
CACTCAAAGGCGGTAATACGGTTATCCACAGAATCAGGGGATAACGCAGGAAAGAACATGTGAGCAAAAG
GCCAGCAAAAGGCCAGGAACCGTAAAAAGGCCGCGTTGCTGGCGTTTTTCCATAGGCTCCGCCCCCCTGA
CGAGCATCACAAAAATCGACGCTCAAGTCAGAGGTGGCGAAACCCGACAGGACTATAAAGATACCAGGCG
TTTCCCCCTGGAAGCTCCCTCGTGCGCTCTCCTGTTCCGACCCTGCCGCTTACCGGATACCTGTCCGCCT
TTCTCCCTTCGGGAAGCGTGGCGCTTTCTCATAGCTCACGCTGTAGGTATCTCAGTTCGGTGTAGGTCGT
TCGCTCCAAGCTGGGCTGTGTGCACGAACCCCCCGTTCAGCCCGACCGCTGCGCCTTATCCGGTAACTAT
CGTCTTGAGTCCAACCCGGTAAGACACGACTTATCGCCACTGGCAGCAGCCACTGGTAACAGGATTAGCA
GAGCGAGGTATGTAGGCGGTGCTACAGAGTTCTTGAAGTGGTGGCCTAACTACGGCTACACTAGAAGAAC
AGTATTTGGTATCTGCGCTCTGCTGAAGCCAGTTACCTTCGGAAAAAGAGTTGGTAGCTCTTGATCCGGC
AAACAAACCACCGCTGGTAGCGGTGGTTTTTTTGTTTGCAAGCAGCAGATTACGCGCAGAAAAAAAGGAT
CTCAAGAAGATCCTTTGATCTTTTCTACGGGGTCTGACGCTCAGTGGAACGAAAACTCACGTTAAGGGAT
TTTGGTCATGAGATTATCAAAAAGGATCTTCACCTAGATCCTTTTAAATTAAAAATGAAGTTTTAAATCA
ATCTAAAGTATATATGAGTAAACTTGGTCTGACAGTTACCAATGCTTAATCAGTGAGGCACCTATCTCAG
CGATCTGTCTATTTCGTTCATCCATAGTTGCCTGACTCCCCGTCGTGTAGATAACTACGATACGGGAGGG
CTTACCATCTGGCCCCAGTGCTGCAATGATACCGCGAGACCCACGCTCACCGGCTCCAGATTTATCAGCA
ATAAACCAGCCAGCCGGAAGGGCCGAGCGCAGAAGTGGTCCTGCAACTTTATCCGCCTCCATCCAGTCTA
TTAATTGTTGCCGGGAAGCTAGAGTAAGTAGTTCGCCAGTTAATAGTTTGCGCAACGTTGTTGCCATTGC
TACAGGCATCGTGGTGTCACGCTCGTCGTTTGGTATGGCTTCATTCAGCTCCGGTTCCCAACGATCAAGG
CGAGTTACATGATCCCCCATGTTGTGCAAAAAAGCGGTTAGCTCCTTCGGTCCTCCGATCGTTGTCAGAA
GTAAGTTGGCCGCAGTGTTATCACTCATGGTTATGGCAGCACTGCATAATTCTCTTACTGTCATGCCATC
CGTAAGATGCTTTTCTGTGACTGGTGAGTACTCAACCAAGTCATTCTGAGAATAGTGTATGCGGCGACCG
AGTTGCTCTTGCCCGGCGTCAATACGGGATAATACCGCGCCACATAGCAGAACTTTAAAAGTGCTCATCA
TTGGAAAACGTTCTTCGGGGCGAAAACTCTCAAGGATCTTACCGCTGTTGAGATCCAGTTCGATGTAACC
CACTCGTGCACCCAACTGATCTTCAGCATCTTTTACTTTCACCAGCGTTTCTGGGTGAGCAAAAACAGGA
AGGCAAAATGCCGCAAAAAAGGGAATAAGGGCGACACGGAAATGTTGAATACTCATACTCTTCCTTTTTC
AATATTATTGAAGCATTTATCAGGGTTATTGTCTCATGAGCGGATACATATTTGAATGTATTTAGAAAAA
TAAACAAATAGGGGTTCCGCGCACATTTCCCCGAAAAGTGCCACCTGGGTCCTTTTCATCACGTGCTATA
AAAATAATTATAATTTAAATTTTTTAATATAAATATATAAATTAAAAATAGAAAGTAAAAAAAGAAATTA
AAGAAAAAATAGTTTTTGTTTTCCGAAGATGTAAAAGACTCTAGGGGGATCGCCAACAAATACTACCTTT
TATCTTGCTCTTCCTGCTCTCAGGTATTAATGCCGAATTGTTTCATCTTGTCTGTGTAGAAGACCACACA
CGAAAATCCTGTGATTTTACATTTTACTTATCGTTAATCGAATGTATATCTATTTAATCTGCTTTTCTTG
TCTAATAAATATATATGTAAAGTACGCTTTTTGTTGAAATTTTTTAAACCTTTGTTTATTTTTTTTTCTT
CATTCCGTAACTCTTCTACCTTCTTTATTTACTTTCTAAAATCCAAATACAAAACATAAAAATAAATAAA
CACAGAGTAAATTCCCAAATTATTCCATCATTAAAAGATACGAGGCGCGTGTAAGTTACAGGCAAGCGAT
CCGTCTAAGAAACCATTATTATCATGACATTAACCTATAAAAATAGGCGTATCACGAGGCCCTTTCGTCT
CGCGCGTTTCGGTGATGACGGTGAAAACCTCTGACACATGCAGCTCCCGGAGACGGTCACAGCTTGTCTG
TAAGCGGATGCCGGGAGCAGACAAGCCCGTCAGGGCGCGTCAGCGGGTGTTGGCGGGTGTCGGGGCTGGC
TTAACTATGCGGCATCAGAGCAGATTGTACTGAGAGTGCACCATACCACCTTTTCAATTCATCATTTTTT
TTTTATTCTTTTTTTTGATTTCGGTTTCCTTGAAATTTTTTTGATTCGGTAATCTCCGAACAGAAGGAAG
AACGAAGGAAGGAGCACAGACTTAGATTGGTATATATACGCATATGTAGTGTTGAAGAAACATGAAATTG
CCCAGTATTCTTAACCCAACTGCACAGAACAAAAACCTGCAGGAAACGAAGATAAATCATGTCGAAAGCT
ACATATAAGGAACGTGCTGCTACTCATCCTAGTCCTGTTGCTGCCAAGCTATTTAATATCATGCACGAAA
AGCAAACAAACTTGTGTGCTTCATTGGATGTTCGTACCACCAAGGAATTACTGGAGTTAGTTGAAGCATT
AGGTCCCAAAATTTGTTTACTAAAAACACATGTGGATATCTTGACTGATTTTTCCATGGAGGGCACAGTT
AAGCCGCTAAAGGCATTATCCGCCAAGTACAATTTTTTACTCTTCGAAGACAGAAAATTTGCTGACATTG
GTAATACAGTCAAATTGCAGTACTCTGCGGGTGTATACAGAATAGCAGAATGGGCAGACATTACGAATGC
ACACGGTGTGGTGGGCCCAGGTATTGTTAGCGGTTTGAAGCAGGCGGCAGAAGAAGTAACAAAGGAACCT
AGAGGCCTTTTGATGTTAGCAGAATTGTCATGCAAGGGCTCCCTATCTACTGGAGAATATACTAAGGGTA
CTGTTGACATTGCGAAGAGCGACAAAGATTTTGTTATCGGCTTTATTGCTCAAAGAGACATGGGTGGAAG
AGATGAAGGTTACGATTGGTTGATTATGACACCCGGTGTGGGTTTAGATGACAAGGGAGACGCATTGGGT
CAACAGTATAGAACCGTGGATGATGTGGTCTCTACAGGATCTGACATTATTATTGTTGGAAGAGGACTAT
TTGCAAAGGGAAGGGATGCTAAGGTAGAGGGTGAACGTTACAGAAAAGCAGGCTGGGAAGCATATTTGAG
AAGATGCGGCCAGCAAAACTAAAAAACTGTATTATAAGTAAATGCATGTATACTAAACTCACAAATTAGA
GCTTCAATTTAATTATATCAGTTATTACCCTATGCGGTGTGAAATACCGCACAGATGCGTAAGGAGAAAA
TACCGCATCAGGAAATTGTAAGCGTTAATATTTTGTTAAAATTCGCGTTAAATTTTTGTTAAATCAGCTC
ATTTTTTAACCAATAGGCCGAAATCGGCAAAATCCCTTATAAATCAAAAGAATAGACCGAGATAGGGT
[37 nt withheld, positions 4199-4235]
AAAGAACGTGGACTCCAACGTCAAAGG
[49 nt withheld, positions 4263-4311]
T
[91 nt withheld, positions 4313-4403]
G
[124 nt withheld, positions 4405-4528]
CCATTCGCCATTCAGGCTGCGCAACTGTTGGGAAGGGCGATCGGTGCGGGCCTCTTCGCTATTACGCCAG
CTGGCGAAAGGGGGATGTGCTGCAAGGCGATTAAGTTGGGTAACGCCAGGGTTTTCCCAGTCACGACGTT
GTAAAACGACGGCCAGTGAATTGTAATACGACTCACTATAGGGCGAATTGGAGCTCCACCGCGGTGGCGG
CCGCTCTAGAACTAGTGGATCCCCCTTGCATTAGAACTAAAAACAAAGCATGATTATTACAGTTCATTTA
TTTTTTAAATTGATCGGCATGCATGCAAAGTATACGTGCAAGGACAATGGTAACCTGCAGGTGTGACCGA
TAATTATAACCATTTGTTGAGAATGAAGAGGTGAGGAGAAAAACAATGGATGACGGGAAAAAAATAAAAA
AACACTGAGACGGCGTGGACCGCCGTCTTATTTGCTTCCGTTATCCGCCAAAGTGGAAATTGCACATACA
CCGGCAGGGTATACTGTTGGTTTTAGAGCTAGAAATAGCAAGTTAAAATAAGGCTAGTCCGTTATCAACT
TGAAAAAGTGGCACCGAGTCGGTGCTTTTTTATCAAGCTTATCGATACCGTCGACCTCGAGGGGGGGCCC
GGTACCAGCTTTTGTTCCCTTTAGTGAGGGTTAATTTCGAGCTTGGCGTAATCATGGTCATA
Features (pLannotate 1.2.2; 20 found; start..end, strand, type, name):
     19..35      -  protein_bind   lac operator: The lac repressor binds to the lac operator to inhibit transcription in E. coli. This inhibition can be relieved by adding lactose or isopropyl-β-D-thiogalactopyranoside (IPTG). lac repressor encoded by lacI
     43..73      -  promoter       lac promoter: promoter for the E. coli lac operon
     88..109     -  protein_bind   CAP binding site: CAP binding activates transcription in the presence of cAMP. E. coli catabolite activator protein
    122..214     -  CDS            lacI (fragment): lac repressor; lacI; The lac repressor binds to the lac operator to inhibit transcription in E. coli. This inhibition can be relieved by adding lactose or isopropyl-β-D-thiogalactopyranoside (IPTG).
    397..985     -  rep_origin     ori: high-copy-number ColE1/pMB1/pBR322/pUC origin of replication
   1156..2016    -  CDS            AmpR: β-lactamase; bla; confers resistance to ampicillin, carbenicillin, and related antibiotics
   2017..2121    -  promoter       AmpR promoter: bla
   2158..2661    +  misc_feature   CEN/ARS: S. cerevisiae CEN6 centromere fused to an autonomously replicating sequence
   2729..2764    +  CDS            rop (fragment): Rop protein, which maintains plasmids at low copy number; rop
   2866..2915    +  misc_feature   bom (fragment): basis of mobility region from pBR322
   2923..3138    +  promoter       URA3 promoter: S. cerevisiae URA3
   3139..3942    +  CDS            URA3: orotidine-5'-phosphate decarboxylase, required for uracil biosynthesis; S. cerevisiae URA3; yeast auxotrophic marker, counterselectable with 5-fluoroorotic acid (5-FOA)
   4021..4072    +  misc_feature   bom (fragment): basis of mobility region from pBR322
   4100..4528    -  rep_origin     f1 ori (sequence partly withheld): f1 bacteriophage origin of replication; arrow indicates direction of (+) strand synthesis
   4532..4689    -  CDS            lacZα (fragment): LacZα fragment of β-galactosidase; lacZ fragment
   4692..4710    +  promoter       T7 promoter: promoter for bacteriophage T7 RNA polymerase
   4719..4763    +  misc_feature   MCS (fragment): pBluescript multiple cloning site
   5038..5113    +  misc_RNA       gRNA scaffold: guide RNA scaffold for the Streptococcus pyogenes CRISPR/Cas9 system
   5119..5164    +  misc_feature   MCS (fragment): pBluescript multiple cloning site
   5176..5194    -  promoter       T3 promoter: promoter for bacteriophage T3 RNA polymerase
