[The description below was written by a language model from this plasmid's Addgene catalogue record and pLannotate feature annotations shown in this document.]
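Description:
pBHM2329 is a pRS316-based E. coli/yeast shuttle plasmid of about 5.2 kb that serves as a PCR template source for CRISPR work in the fungal pathogen Cryptococcus neoformans. The backbone carries a high-copy ColE1/pUC-type origin and the β-lactamase gene for ampicillin selection in bacteria. It also has an f1 phage origin, a CEN6/ARS element for stable low-copy maintenance in Saccharomyces cerevisiae, and the URA3 marker with its own promoter, which complements uracil auxotrophy and can be counterselected with 5-FOA. Remnants of the pBluescript-style cloning region are annotated, including the lac promoter/operator, a lacZα fragment, split pieces of the multiple cloning site, and flanking T7 and T3 promoters.

The 356 bp insert, placed in the cloning site by Gibson assembly, consists of the C. neoformans U6 promoter joined to the Streptococcus pyogenes Cas9 guide RNA scaffold. The automated annotation identifies only the scaffold. The U6 promoter is not called as a feature, but the unannotated stretch between the upstream MCS fragment and the scaffold presumably corresponds to it. U6 promoters are RNA polymerase III promoters commonly used to drive small, uncapped transcripts such as sgRNAs.

According to the record, the plasmid is not intended as a finished sgRNA expression vector. Instead, the promoter and the scaffold are amplified from it as separate pieces and joined by fusion PCR. The target-specific spacer is presumably introduced through the primers at the junction, yielding linear sgRNA expression cassettes. The associated work concerns Cas9-mediated, short-homology-directed repair for rapid gene deletion and tagging in C. neoformans.
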