Addgene plasmid #171686: pBHM2329
Purpose: pRS316-PCnU6-scaffold, contains template for amplification of PCnU6 and scaffold for fusion PCR
Depositing lab: Hiten Madhani. Depositing organization: University of California, San Francisco (UCSF). Publication: Short homology-directed repair using optimized Cas9 in the pathogen Cryptococcus neoformans enables rapid gene deletion and tagging. Huang MY, Joshi MB, Boucher MJ, Lee S, Loza LC, Gaylord EA, Doering TL, Madhani HD. Genetics. 2021 Oct 23. pii: 6409193. doi: 10.1093/genetics/iyab180. PubMed 34791226.
Backbone
  Vector backbone: pRS316
  Backbone size w/o insert (bp): 4866
  Total vector size (bp): 5222
  Vector type: Bacterial Expression, Yeast Expression, CRISPR
  Selectable markers: URA3
Growth in bacteria
  Bacterial resistance: Ampicillin, 100 μg/mL
  Growth temperature: 37°C
  Growth strain: DH5alpha
  Copy number: High Copy
Gene/Insert
  Gene/Insert name: PCnU6-sgRNA_scaffold
  Insert size (bp): 356
  Promoter: C. neoformans U6
  Cloning method: Gibson Cloning
  Sequencing primers: 5′ GTAAAACGACGGCCAGT; 3′ GTCATAGCTGTTTCCTG
Terms and licenses: Academic/Nonprofit Terms; Industry Terms: Not Available to Industry
How to cite: pBHM2329 was a gift from Hiten Madhani (Addgene plasmid # 171686 ; http://n2t.net/addgene:171686 ; RRID:Addgene_171686)
